Addgene plasmid #220736: AiP20028 - pAAV-AiE0732h-minBG-iCre(R297T)-BGHpA
Purpose: AiE0732h is an enhancer sequence, designed to induce cre-dependent recombination in specific populations of brain cells
Depositing lab: Allen Institute for Brain Science & Bosiljka Tasic. Depositing organization: Allen Institute. Publication: A suite of enhancer AAVs and transgenic mouse lines for genetic access to cortical cell types. Ben-Simon Y, Hooper M, Narayan S, Daigle TL, Dwivedi D, Way SW, Oster A, Stafford DA, Mich JK, Taormina MJ, Martinez RA, Opitz-Araya X, Roth JR, Alexander JR, Allen S, Amster A, Arbuckle J, Ayala A, Baker PM, Bakken TE, Barcelli T, Barta S, Bendrick J, Bertagnolli D, Bielstein C, Bishwakarma P, Bowlus J, Boyer G, Brouner K, Casian B, Casper T, Chakka AB, Chakrabarty R, Chance RK, Chavan S, Clark M, Colbert K, Collman F, Daniel S, Departee M, DiValentin P, Donadio N, Dotson N, Egdorf T, Fliss T, Gabitto M, Garcia J, Gary A, Gasperini M, Gloe J, Goldy J, Gore BB, Graybuck L, Greisman N, Haeseleer F, Halterman C, Haradon Z, Hastings SD, Helback O, Ho W, Hockemeyer D, Huang C, Huff S, Hunker A, Johansen N, Jones D, Juneau Z, Kalmbach B, Kannan M, Khem S, Kussick E, Kutsal R, Larsen R, Lee C, Lee AY, Leibly M, Lenz GH, Li S, Liang E, Lusk N, Madigan Z, Malloy J, Malone J, McCue R, Melchor J, Mollenkopf T, Moosman S, Morin E, Newman D, Ng L, Ngo K, Omstead V, Otto S, Oyama A, Pena N, Pham T, Phillips E, Pom CA, Potekhina L, Ransford S, Ray PL, Rette D, Reynoldson C, Rimorin C, Rocha D, Ruiz A, Sanchez REA, Sawyer L, Sedeno-Cortes A, Sevigny JP, Shapovalova N, Shepard N, Shulga L, Sigler AR, Siverts L, Soliman S, Somasundaram S, Staats B, Stewart K, Szelenyi E, Tieu M, Trader C, Tran A, van Velthoven CTJ, Walker M, Wang Y, Weed N, Wirthlin M, Wood T, Wynalda B, Yao Z, Zhou T, Ariza J, Dee N, Reding M, Ronellenfitch K, Mufti S, Sunkin SM, Smith KA, Esposito L, Waters J, Thyagarajan B, Yao S, Lein ES, Zeng H, Levi BP, Ngai J, Ting JT, Tasic B. Cell. 2025 May 16:S0092-8674(25)00513-6. doi: 10.1016/j.cell.2025.05.002. PubMed 40403729.
Backbone
  Vector backbone: pAAV2
  Vector type: AAV
Growth in bacteria
  Bacterial resistance: Ampicillin, 100 μg/mL
  Growth temperature: 37°C
  Growth strain: NEB Stable
  Copy number: High Copy
Gene/Insert
  Gene/Insert name: iCre(R297T)
  Species: Synthetic
  Promoter: minBG
  Cloning method: Gibson Cloning
Terms and licenses: Academic/Nonprofit Terms; Industry Terms: Not Available to Industry
Depositor comments: 5' Cloning Site: MluI (not destroyed), 3' Cloning Site: SgrAI (not destroyed).
How to cite: AiP20028 - pAAV-AiE0732h-minBG-iCre(R297T)-BGHpA was a gift from Allen Institute for Brain Science & Bosiljka Tasic (Addgene plasmid # 220736 ; http://n2t.net/addgene:220736 ; RRID:Addgene_220736)
