[The description below was written by a language model from this plasmid's Addgene catalogue record and pLannotate feature annotations shown in this document.]
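Description:
AiP20028 - pAAV-AiE0732h-minBG-iCre(R297T)-BGHpA is an adeno-associated virus transfer plasmid built on a pAAV2 backbone, intended for packaging a recombinant AAV genome that delivers Cre recombinase to defined brain cell populations. In bacteria it is maintained by a high-copy ColE1/pUC-type origin and selected with ampicillin through the bla gene and its promoter. An f1 phage origin and short remnants of pBR322 bom and rop sequences are also annotated in the backbone. AAV2 inverted terminal repeats flank the expression cassette and provide the cis signals for genome replication and encapsidation. In the feature table one ITR is annotated in full, while the other appears only as two short fragments, which is common when automated annotation meets these repetitive, structured elements.

The payload is a compact enhancer-driven cassette. The AiE0732h enhancer sits upstream of a minimal beta-globin promoter (minBG), which has little activity of its own, so transcription depends on the cell-type selectivity of the enhancer. This pair drives iCre(R297T), a synthetic, codon-improved Cre carrying an R297T substitution, followed by the bovine growth hormone polyadenylation signal. Neither the enhancer nor the minimal promoter is picked up in the automated feature table, which shows only the Cre coding sequence and poly(A) signal within the cassette, and the record does not explain the purpose of the R297T change. The enhancer region is bounded by retained MluI and SgrAI sites, which should allow enhancer swapping. According to the record, the construct is designed to induce Cre-dependent recombination in specific populations of brain cells. It would typically be paired with loxP-based reporter or effector alleles or viruses, and it belongs to a larger enhancer AAV toolkit for genetic access to cortical cell types.
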