Features (pLannotate 1.2.2; 12 found; start..end, strand, type, name):
     55..1080    +  CDS            cre: RECR_BPP1 - Experimental evidence at protein level: Swiss-Prot protein existence level 1. Catalyzes site-specific recombination between two 34-base- pair LOXP sites. Its role is to maintain the phage genome as a monomeric unit-copy plasmid in the lysogenic state. From Escherichia phage P1 (Bacteriophage P1).
   1120..1231    +  polyA_signal   bGH poly(A) signal: bovine growth hormone polyadenylation signal
   1349..1489    +  repeat_region  AAV2 ITR: inverted terminal repeat of adeno-associated virus serotype 2 inverted
   1494..1545    -  misc_feature   bom (fragment): basis of mobility region from pBR322
   1564..2019    +  rep_origin     f1 ori (sequence partly withheld): f1 bacteriophage origin of replication; arrow indicates direction of (+) strand synthesis
   2020..2069    -  misc_feature   bom (fragment): basis of mobility region from pBR322
   2171..2206    -  CDS            rop (fragment): Rop protein, which maintains plasmids at low copy number; rop
   2301..2405    +  promoter       AmpR promoter: bla
   2406..3266    +  CDS            AmpR: β-lactamase; bla; confers resistance to ampicillin, carbenicillin, and related antibiotics
   3437..4025    +  rep_origin     ori: high-copy-number ColE1/pMB1/pBR322/pUC origin of replication
   4098..4125    +  repeat_region  AAV2 ITR (fragment): inverted terminal repeat of adeno-associated virus serotype 2 inverted
   4154..4181    +  repeat_region  AAV2 ITR (fragment): inverted terminal repeat of adeno-associated virus serotype 2 inverted
>Addgene plasmid #220736 | AiP20028 - pAAV-AiE0732h-minBG-iCre(R297T)-BGHpA | addgene full sequence | sequence record 462512 | Addgene NGS Result
GATCCAGATCTTTCGAAGCTAGCCACCATGGTGCCCAAGAAGAAGAGGAAAGTCTCCAACCTGCTGACTG
TGCACCAAAACCTGCCTGCCCTCCCTGTGGATGCCACCTCTGATGAAGTCAGGAAGAACCTGATGGACAT
GTTCAGGGACAGGCAGGCCTTCTCTGAACACACCTGGAAGATGCTCCTGTCTGTGTGCAGATCCTGGGCT
GCCTGGTGCAAGCTGAACAACAGGAAATGGTTCCCTGCTGAACCTGAGGATGTGAGGGACTACCTCCTGT
ACCTGCAAGCCAGAGGCCTGGCTGTGAAGACCATCCAACAGCACCTGGGCCAGCTCAACATGCTGCACAG
GAGATCTGGCCTGCCTCGCCCTTCTGACTCCAATGCTGTGTCCCTGGTGATGAGGAGAATCAGAAAGGAG
AATGTGGATGCTGGGGAGAGAGCCAAGCAGGCCCTGGCCTTTGAACGCACTGACTTTGACCAAGTCAGAT
CCCTGATGGAGAACTCTGACAGATGCCAGGACATCAGGAACCTGGCCTTCCTGGGCATTGCCTACAACAC
CCTGCTGCGCATTGCCGAAATTGCCAGAATCAGAGTGAAGGACATCTCCCGCACCGATGGTGGGAGAATG
CTGATCCACATTGGCAGGACCAAGACCCTGGTGTCCACAGCTGGTGTGGAGAAGGCCCTGTCCCTGGGGG
TTACCAAGCTGGTGGAGAGATGGATCTCTGTGTCTGGTGTGGCTGATGACCCCAACAACTACCTGTTCTG
CCGGGTCAGAAAGAATGGTGTGGCTGCCCCTTCTGCCACCTCCCAACTGTCCACCCGGGCCCTGGAAGGG
ATCTTTGAGGCCACCCACCGCCTGATCTATGGTGCCAAGGATGACTCTGGGCAGAGATACCTGGCCTGGT
CTGGCCACTCTGCCAGAGTGGGTGCTGCCACCGACATGGCCAGGGCTGGTGTGTCCATCCCTGAAATCAT
GCAGGCTGGTGGCTGGACCAATGTGAACATTGTGATGAACTACATCAGAAACCTGGACTCTGAGACTGGG
GCCATGGTGAGGCTGCTCGAAGATGGGGACTGAGGCGCGCCGAATTCAAGCTTCTCGAGAGATCTTCGAC
TGTGCCTTCTAGTTGCCAGCCATCTGTTGTTTGCCCCTCCCCCGTGCCTTCCTTGACCCTGGAAGGTGCC
ACTCCCACTGTCCTTTCCTAATAAAATGAGGAAATTGCATCGCATTGTCTGAGTAGGTGTCATTCTATTC
TGGGGGGTGGGGTGGGGCAGGACAGCAAGGGGGAGGATTGGGAAGACAATAGCAGGCATGAGATCTCACG
TGCGGACCGAGCGGCCGCAGGAACCCCTAGTGATGGAGTTGGCCACTCCCTCTCTGCGCGCTCGCTCGCT
CACTGAGGCCGGGCGACCAAAGGTCGCCCGACGCCCGGGCTTTGCCCGGGCGGCCTCAGTGAGCGAGCGA
GCGCGCAGCTGCCTGCAGGGGCGCCTGATGCGGTATTTTCTCCTTACGCATCTGTGCGGTATTTCACACC
GCATA
[95 nt withheld, positions 1546-1640]
T
[46 nt withheld, positions 1642-1687]
C
[141 nt withheld, positions 1689-1829]
CCTTTGACGTTGGAGTCCACGTTCTTT
[37 nt withheld, positions 1857-1893]
ACTCTATCTCGGGCTATTCTTTTGATTTATAAGGGATTTTGCCGATTTCGGTCTATTGGTTAAAAAATGA
GCTGATTTAACAAAAATTTAACGCGAATTTTAACAAAATATTAACGTTTACAATTTTATGGTGCACTCTC
AGTACAATCTGCTCTGATGCCGCATAGTTAAGCCAGCCCCGACACCCGCCAACACCCGCTGACGCGCCCT
GACGGGCTTGTCTGCTCCCGGCATCCGCTTACAGACAAGCTGTGACCGTCTCCGGGAGCTGCATGTGTCA
GAGGTTTTCACCGTCATCACCGAAACGCGCGAGACGAAAGGGCCTCGTGATACGCCTATTTTTATAGGTT
AATGTCATGATAATAATGGTTTCTTAGACGTCAGGTGGCACTTTTCGGGGAAATGTGCGCGGAACCCCTA
TTTGTTTATTTTTCTAAATACATTCAAATATGTATCCGCTCATGAGACAATAACCCTGATAAATGCTTCA
ATAATATTGAAAAAGGAAGAGTATGAGTATTCAACATTTCCGTGTCGCCCTTATTCCCTTTTTTGCGGCA
TTTTGCCTTCCTGTTTTTGCTCACCCAGAAACGCTGGTGAAAGTAAAAGATGCTGAAGATCAGTTGGGTG
CACGAGTGGGTTACATCGAACTGGATCTCAACAGCGGTAAGATCCTTGAGAGTTTTCGCCCCGAAGAACG
TTTTCCAATGATGAGCACTTTTAAAGTTCTGCTATGTGGCGCGGTATTATCCCGTATTGACGCCGGGCAA
GAGCAACTCGGTCGCCGCATACACTATTCTCAGAATGACTTGGTTGAGTACTCACCAGTCACAGAAAAGC
ATCTTACGGATGGCATGACAGTAAGAGAATTATGCAGTGCTGCCATAACCATGAGTGATAACACTGCGGC
CAACTTACTTCTGACAACGATCGGAGGACCGAAGGAGCTAACCGCTTTTTTGCACAACATGGGGGATCAT
GTAACTCGCCTTGATCGTTGGGAACCGGAGCTGAATGAAGCCATACCAAACGACGAGCGTGACACCACGA
TGCCTGTAGCAATGGCAACAACGTTGCGCAAACTATTAACTGGCGAACTACTTACTCTAGCTTCCCGGCA
ACAATTAATAGACTGGATGGAGGCGGATAAAGTTGCAGGACCACTTCTGCGCTCGGCCCTTCCGGCTGGC
TGGTTTATTGCTGATAAATCTGGAGCCGGTGAGCGTGGGTCTCGCGGTATCATTGCAGCACTGGGGCCAG
ATGGTAAGCCCTCCCGTATCGTAGTTATCTACACGACGGGGAGTCAGGCAACTATGGATGAACGAAATAG
ACAGATCGCTGAGATAGGTGCCTCACTGATTAAGCATTGGTAACTGTCAGACCAAGTTTACTCATATATA
CTTTAGATTGATTTAAAACTTCATTTTTAATTTAAAAGGATCTAGGTGAAGATCCTTTTTGATAATCTCA
TGACCAAAATCCCTTAACGTGAGTTTTCGTTCCACTGAGCGTCAGACCCCGTAGAAAAGATCAAAGGATC
TTCTTGAGATCCTTTTTTTCTGCGCGTAATCTGCTGCTTGCAAACAAAAAAACCACCGCTACCAGCGGTG
GTTTGTTTGCCGGATCAAGAGCTACCAACTCTTTTTCCGAAGGTAACTGGCTTCAGCAGAGCGCAGATAC
CAAATACTGTTCTTCTAGTGTAGCCGTAGTTAGGCCACCACTTCAAGAACTCTGTAGCACCGCCTACATA
CCTCGCTCTGCTAATCCTGTTACCAGTGGCTGCTGCCAGTGGCGATAAGTCGTGTCTTACCGGGTTGGAC
TCAAGACGATAGTTACCGGATAAGGCGCAGCGGTCGGGCTGAACGGGGGGTTCGTGCACACAGCCCAGCT
TGGAGCGAACGACCTACACCGAACTGAGATACCTACAGCGTGAGCTATGAGAAAGCGCCACGCTTCCCGA
AGGGAGAAAGGCGGACAGGTATCCGGTAAGCGGCAGGGTCGGAACAGGAGAGCGCACGAGGGAGCTTCCA
GGGGGAAACGCCTGGTATCTTTATAGTCCTGTCGGGTTTCGCCACCTCTGACTTGAGCGTCGATTTTTGT
GATGCTCGTCAGGGGGGCGGAGCCTATGGAAAAACGCCAGCAACGCGGCCTTTTTACGGTTCCTGGCCTT
TTGCTGGCCTTTTGCTCACATGTCCTGCAGGCAGCTGCGCGCTCGCTCGCTCACTGAGGCCGCCCGGGCG
TCGGGCGACCTTTGGTCGCCCGGCCTCAGTGAGCGAGCGAGCGCGCAGAGAGGGAGTGGCCAACTCCATC
ACTAGGGGTTCCTGCGGCCGCACGCGTGCAAGTCAATTAACTTTTCTGAGCTTCACATTTTTCATGTAAA
AAAACAGTGAAAATAAACCCTAACATAGAGAGTTATTTTTAAAATAATGAGATAACATAAATAAAATGCC
TTGTTAGATGCCAGGAGCACTCTAAGCACTTTATAATTGATATTGATTATTATTTCTCAGAACACTAGGA
GCTGCCACGAAGATTACTAATTGTAAGAGCCAAATACTGGGCCAAAAAATTCTTAATTTGTTCCATAAAC
ATTTATTAAGCCTTGATACATAGAAGCCAATGTGCAGAAATAAACAAATGTATAAAACATTACTTTGCCC
CAAATCAGTTATGATTTAGATGAGATATGGGACACGTATACACCTAACTATTGGACCAGGCAGTCTGTTG
GCTATCAGGTGCCTGATACTTGCCCAAACCAAGCCCATTGAGCTCGGGCTGGGCATAAAAGTCAGGGCAG
AGCCATCTATTGCTTACATTTGCTTCTGG
